Addgene plasmid #48748: pGL3 basic Mut E2
Purpose: Expression of luciferase driven by mPer2 promoter fragment containing mutated E-box2 (bases -112 to +98 with respect to transcription start site at +1)
Depositing lab: Joseph Takahashi. Depositing organization: Northwestern University. Publication: A noncanonical E-box enhancer drives mouse Period2 circadian oscillations in vivo. Yoo SH, Ko CH, Lowrey PL, Buhr ED, Song EJ, Chang S, Yoo OJ, Yamazaki S, Lee C, Takahashi JS. Proc Natl Acad Sci U S A. 2005 Feb 15;102(7):2608-13. Epub 2005 Feb 7. 10.1073/pnas.0409763102 PubMed 15699353.
Backbone
  Vector backbone: pGL3-Basic
  Backbone manufacturer: Promega
  Backbone size w/o insert (bp): 4818
  Vector type: Luciferase
Growth in bacteria
  Bacterial resistance: Ampicillin, 100 μg/mL
  Growth temperature: 37°C
  Growth strain: DH5alpha
  Copy number: Unknown
Gene/Insert
  Gene/Insert name: mPer2 promoter/enhancer region containing mutated E-box2 (-112 to +98)
  Species: M. musculus (mouse)
  Mutation: Mutated E-box2 sequence from CACGTT to GCTAGT
Terms and licenses: Academic/Nonprofit Terms; Industry Terms: Not Available to Industry
Depositor comments: Minor sequencing discrepancies may exist between the mPer2 promoter reference sequence and Addgene's sequencing results, but do not affect the function of the plasmid.
How to cite: pGL3 basic Mut E2 was a gift from Joseph Takahashi (Addgene plasmid # 48748 ; http://n2t.net/addgene:48748 ; RRID:Addgene_48748)
