[The description below was written by a language model from this plasmid's Addgene catalogue record and pLannotate feature annotations shown in this document.]
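Description:
pGL3 basic Mut E2 is a firefly luciferase reporter plasmid built on the promoterless pGL3-Basic backbone, carrying a short fragment of the mouse Period2 (mPer2) promoter/enhancer region upstream of the reporter gene. The fragment spans bases -112 to +98 relative to the transcription start site and carries a substitution that destroys the noncanonical E-box2 motif. Because pGL3-Basic has no eukaryotic promoter or enhancer of its own, luciferase output in transfected cells depends on the inserted mPer2 sequence. The plasmid therefore reports how loss of this E-box affects promoter activity.

The annotated sequence (5,047 nt) is consistent with this design. A synthetic poly(A) signal and an RNA polymerase II transcriptional pause site sit upstream of the cloning region, where they suppress read-through transcription from the backbone that would otherwise add background signal. An unannotated gap follows, which is presumably where the mPer2 fragment lies, although the feature table does not label it. Next come the luc+ firefly luciferase coding sequence and an SV40 late poly(A) signal. Short matches to lacZα, SV40 large T antigen and a tetracycline resistance gene are only fragments of backbone sequence and not functional genes.

The plasmid is propagated in E. coli through a high-copy ColE1/pUC-type origin and selected with ampicillin through the bla gene and its promoter. An f1 origin is also present, which allows single-stranded DNA production. The depositor notes that minor sequence discrepancies from the mPer2 reference may exist but do not affect function. The construct is suited to transient reporter assays, typically alongside a wild-type counterpart, for dissecting E-box-dependent circadian transcriptional control of mPer2.
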