Features (pLannotate 1.2.2; 11 found; start..end, strand, type, name):
      1..429     +  rep_origin     f1 ori (sequence partly withheld): f1 bacteriophage origin of replication; arrow indicates direction of (+) strand synthesis
    461..528     -  CDS            lacZα (fragment): LacZα fragment of β-galactosidase; lacZ fragment
    587..635     +  polyA_signal   poly(A) signal: synthetic polyadenylation signal
    649..740     +  misc_feature   pause site: RNA polymerase II transcriptional pause signal from the human α2 globin gene
   1064..2716    +  CDS            luciferase: firefly luciferase; luc+; enhanced luc+ version of the luciferase gene
   2757..2878    -  polyA_signal   SV40 poly(A) signal: SV40 polyadenylation signal
   2901..2969    -  CDS            large T antigen (fragment): large T antigen from SV40 (simian virus 40)
   2985..3117    +  CDS            TcR (fragment): tetracycline efflux protein; tet; confers resistance to tetracycline
   3297..3885    -  rep_origin     ori: high-copy-number ColE1/pMB1/pBR322/pUC origin of replication
   4056..4916    -  CDS            AmpR: β-lactamase; bla; confers resistance to ampicillin, carbenicillin, and related antibiotics
   4917..5021    -  promoter       AmpR promoter: bla
>Addgene plasmid #48748 | pGL3 basic Mut E2 | addgene full sequence | sequence record 448240 | Addgene NGS Result
[124 nt withheld, positions 1-124]
C
[91 nt withheld, positions 126-216]
A
[49 nt withheld, positions 218-266]
CCTTTGACGTTGGAGTCCACGTTCTTT
[37 nt withheld, positions 294-330]
ACCCTATCTCGGTCTATTCTTTTGATTTATAAGGGATTTTGCCGATTTCGGCCTATTGGTTAAAAAATGA
GCTGATTTAACAAAAATTTAACGCGAATTTTAACAAAATATTAACGCTTACAATTTGCCATTCGCCATTC
AGGCTGCGCAACTGTTGGGAAGGGCGATCGGTGCGGGCCTCTTCGCTATTACGCCAGCCCAAGCTACCAT
GATAAGTAAGTAATATTAAGGTACGGGAGGTACTTGGAGCGGCCGCAATAAAATATCTTTATTTTCATTA
CATCTGTGTGTTGGTTTTTTGTGTGAATCGATAGTACTAACATACGCTCTCCATCAAAACAAAACGAAAC
AAAACAAACTAGCAAAATAGGCTGTCCCCAGTGCAAGTGCAGGTGCCAGAACATTTCTCTATCGATAGGT
ACCGAGCTCTTACGCGTGCTAGCCCCGCGGATCCGAGCGTAGCTCTCAGGTTCCGCCCCGCCAGTATGCA
AATGAGGTGGCACTCCGACCAATGGCGCGCGCAGGGGCGGGCTCAGCGCGCGCGGTGCTAGTTTCCACTA
TGTGACAGCGGAGGGCGACGCGGCGGCAGCGGCGCTACTGGGACTAGCGGCTCCGGGCGGCTGCGGCGCA
GGCCGAGCGCACCAAGTGACGGGCCGAGCAAGGGATCTAGAGCAGGGCTCGAGATCTGCGATCTAAGTAA
GCTTGGCATTCCGGTACTGTTGGTAAAGCCACCATGGAAGACGCCAAAAACATAAAGAAAGGCCCGGCGC
CATTCTATCCGCTGGAAGATGGAACCGCTGGAGAGCAACTGCATAAGGCTATGAAGAGATACGCCCTGGT
TCCTGGAACAATTGCTTTTACAGATGCACATATCGAGGTGGACATCACTTACGCTGAGTACTTCGAAATG
TCCGTTCGGTTGGCAGAAGCTATGAAACGATATGGGCTGAATACAAATCACAGAATCGTCGTATGCAGTG
AAAACTCTCTTCAATTCTTTATGCCGGTGTTGGGCGCGTTATTTATCGGAGTTGCAGTTGCGCCCGCGAA
CGACATTTATAATGAACGTGAATTGCTCAACAGTATGGGCATTTCGCAGCCTACCGTGGTGTTCGTTTCC
AAAAAGGGGTTGCAAAAAATTTTGAACGTGCAAAAAAAGCTCCCAATCATCCAAAAAATTATTATCATGG
ATTCTAAAACGGATTACCAGGGATTTCAGTCGATGTACACGTTCGTCACATCTCATCTACCTCCCGGTTT
TAATGAATACGATTTTGTGCCAGAGTCCTTCGATAGGGACAAGACAATTGCACTGATCATGAACTCCTCT
GGATCTACTGGTCTGCCTAAAGGTGTCGCTCTGCCTCATAGAACTGCCTGCGTGAGATTCTCGCATGCCA
GAGATCCTATTTTTGGCAATCAAATCATTCCGGATACTGCGATTTTAAGTGTTGTTCCATTCCATCACGG
TTTTGGAATGTTTACTACACTCGGATATTTGATATGTGGATTTCGAGTCGTCTTAATGTATAGATTTGAA
GAAGAGCTGTTTCTGAGGAGCCTTCAGGATTACAAGATTCAAAGTGCGCTGCTGGTGCCAACCCTATTCT
CCTTCTTCGCCAAAAGCACTCTGATTGACAAATACGATTTATCTAATTTACACGAAATTGCTTCTGGTGG
CGCTCCCCTCTCTAAGGAAGTCGGGGAAGCGGTTGCCAAGAGGTTCCATCTGCCAGGTATCAGGCAAGGA
TATGGGCTCACTGAGACTACATCAGCTATTCTGATTACACCCGAGGGGGATGATAAACCGGGCGCGGTCG
GTAAAGTTGTTCCATTTTTTGAAGCGAAGGTTGTGGATCTGGATACCGGGAAAACGCTGGGCGTTAATCA
AAGAGGCGAACTGTGTGTGAGAGGTCCTATGATTATGTCCGGTTATGTAAACAATCCGGAAGCGACCAAC
GCCTTGATTGACAAGGATGGATGGCTACATTCTGGAGACATAGCTTACTGGGACGAAGACGAACACTTCT
TCATCGTTGACCGCCTGAAGTCTCTGATTAAGTACAAAGGCTATCAGGTGGCTCCCGCTGAATTGGAATC
CATCTTGCTCCAACACCCCAACATCTTCGACGCAGGTGTCGCAGGTCTTCCCGACGATGACGCCGGTGAA
CTTCCCGCCGCCGTTGTTGTTTTGGAGCACGGAAAGACGATGACGGAAAAAGAGATCGTGGATTACGTCG
CCAGTCAAGTAACAACCGCGAAAAAGTTGCGCGGAGGAGTTGTGTTTGTGGACGAAGTACCGAAAGGTCT
TACCGGAAAACTCGACGCAAGAAAAATCAGAGAGATCCTCATAAAGGCCAAGAAGGGCGGAAAGATCGCC
GTGTAATTCTAGAGTCGGGGCGGCCGGCCGCTTCGAGCAGACATGATAAGATACATTGATGAGTTTGGAC
AAACCACAACTAGAATGCAGTGAAAAAAATGCTTTATTTGTGAAATTTGTGATGCTATTGCTTTATTTGT
AACCATTATAAGCTGCAATAAACAAGTTAACAACAACAATTGCATTCATTTTATGTTTCAGGTTCAGGGG
GAGGTGTGGGAGGTTTTTTAAAGCAAGTAAAACCTCTACAAATGTGGTAAAATCGATAAGGATCCGTCGA
CCGATGCCCTTGAGAGCCTTCAACCCAGTCAGCTCCTTCCGGTGGGCGCGGGGCATGACTATCGTCGCCG
CACTTATGACTGTCTTCTTTATCATGCAACTCGTAGGACAGGTGCCGGCAGCGCTCTTCCGCTTCCTCGC
TCACTGACTCGCTGCGCTCGGTCGTTCGGCTGCGGCGAGCGGTATCAGCTCACTCAAAGGCGGTAATACG
GTTATCCACAGAATCAGGGGATAACGCAGGAAAGAACATGTGAGCAAAAGGCCAGCAAAAGGCCAGGAAC
CGTAAAAAGGCCGCGTTGCTGGCGTTTTTCCATAGGCTCCGCCCCCCTGACGAGCATCACAAAAATCGAC
GCTCAAGTCAGAGGTGGCGAAACCCGACAGGACTATAAAGATACCAGGCGTTTCCCCCTGGAAGCTCCCT
CGTGCGCTCTCCTGTTCCGACCCTGCCGCTTACCGGATACCTGTCCGCCTTTCTCCCTTCGGGAAGCGTG
GCGCTTTCTCATAGCTCACGCTGTAGGTATCTCAGTTCGGTGTAGGTCGTTCGCTCCAAGCTGGGCTGTG
TGCACGAACCCCCCGTTCAGCCCGACCGCTGCGCCTTATCCGGTAACTATCGTCTTGAGTCCAACCCGGT
AAGACACGACTTATCGCCACTGGCAGCAGCCACTGGTAACAGGATTAGCAGAGCGAGGTATGTAGGCGGT
GCTACAGAGTTCTTGAAGTGGTGGCCTAACTACGGCTACACTAGAAGAACAGTATTTGGTATCTGCGCTC
TGCTGAAGCCAGTTACCTTCGGAAAAAGAGTTGGTAGCTCTTGATCCGGCAAACAAACCACCGCTGGTAG
CGGTGGTTTTTTTGTTTGCAAGCAGCAGATTACGCGCAGAAAAAAAGGATCTCAAGAAGATCCTTTGATC
TTTTCTACGGGGTCTGACGCTCAGTGGAACGAAAACTCACGTTAAGGGATTTTGGTCATGAGATTATCAA
AAAGGATCTTCACCTAGATCCTTTTAAATTAAAAATGAAGTTTTAAATCAATCTAAAGTATATATGAGTA
AACTTGGTCTGACAGTTACCAATGCTTAATCAGTGAGGCACCTATCTCAGCGATCTGTCTATTTCGTTCA
TCCATAGTTGCCTGACTCCCCGTCGTGTAGATAACTACGATACGGGAGGGCTTACCATCTGGCCCCAGTG
CTGCAATGATACCGCGAGACCCACGCTCACCGGCTCCAGATTTATCAGCAATAAACCAGCCAGCCGGAAG
GGCCGAGCGCAGAAGTGGTCCTGCAACTTTATCCGCCTCCATCCAGTCTATTAATTGTTGCCGGGAAGCT
AGAGTAAGTAGTTCGCCAGTTAATAGTTTGCGCAACGTTGTTGCCATTGCTACAGGCATCGTGGTGTCAC
GCTCGTCGTTTGGTATGGCTTCATTCAGCTCCGGTTCCCAACGATCAAGGCGAGTTACATGATCCCCCAT
GTTGTGCAAAAAAGCGGTTAGCTCCTTCGGTCCTCCGATCGTTGTCAGAAGTAAGTTGGCCGCAGTGTTA
TCACTCATGGTTATGGCAGCACTGCATAATTCTCTTACTGTCATGCCATCCGTAAGATGCTTTTCTGTGA
CTGGTGAGTACTCAACCAAGTCATTCTGAGAATAGTGTATGCGGCGACCGAGTTGCTCTTGCCCGGCGTC
AATACGGGATAATACCGCGCCACATAGCAGAACTTTAAAAGTGCTCATCATTGGAAAACGTTCTTCGGGG
CGAAAACTCTCAAGGATCTTACCGCTGTTGAGATCCAGTTCGATGTAACCCACTCGTGCACCCAACTGAT
CTTCAGCATCTTTTACTTTCACCAGCGTTTCTGGGTGAGCAAAAACAGGAAGGCAAAATGCCGCAAAAAA
GGGAATAAGGGCGACACGGAAATGTTGAATACTCATACTCTTCCTTTTTCAATATTATTGAAGCATTTAT
CAGGGTTATTGTCTCATGAGCGGATACATATTTGAATGTATTTAGAAAAATAAACAAATAGGGGTTCCGC
GCACATTTCCCCGAAAAGTGCCACCTG
