>Addgene plasmid #48748 | pGL3 basic Mut E2 | addgene partial sequence | sequence record 75622 | RVprimer3 5'-CTAGCAAAATAGGCTGTCCC-3'
TTTCTCTATCGATAGGTACCGAGCTCTTACGCGTGCTAGCCCCGCGGATCCGAGCGTAGCTCTCAGGTTC
CGCCCCGCCAGTATGCAAATGAGGTGGCACTCCGACCAATGGCGCGCGCAGGGGCGGGCTCAGCGCGCGC
GGTGCTAGTTTCCACTATGTGACAGCGGAGGGCGACGCGGCGGCAGCGGCGCTACTGGGACTAGCGGCTC
CGGGCGGCTGCGGCGCAGGCCGAGCGCACCAAGTGACGGGCCGAGCAAGGGATCTAGAGCAGGGCTCGAG
ATCTGCGATCTAAGTAAGCTTGGCATTCCGGTACTGTTGGTAAAGCCACCATGGAAGACGCCAAAAACAT
AAAGAAAGGCCCGGCGCCATTCTATCCGCTGGAAGATGGAACCGCTGGAGAGCAACTGCATAAGGCTATG
AAGAGATACGCCCTGGTTCCTGGAACAATTGCTTTTACAGATGCACATATCGAGGTGGACATCACTTACG
CTGAGTACTTCGAAATGTCCGTTCGGTTGGCAGAAGCTATGAAACGATATGGGCTGAATACAAATCACAG
AATCGTCGTATGCAGTGAAAACTCTCTTCAATTCTTTATGCCGGTGTTGGGCGCGTTATTTATCGGAGTT
GCAGTTGCGCCCGCGAACGACATTTATAATGAACGTGAATTGCTCAACAGTATGGGCATTTCGCAGCCTA
CCGTGGTGTTCGTTTCCAAAAAGGGGTTGCAAAAAATTTTGAACGTGCAAAAAAAGCTCCCAATCATCCA
AAAAATTATTATCATGGATTCTAAAACGGATTACCAGGGATTTCAGTCGATGTACACGTTCGTCACATCT
CATCTACCTCCCGGTTTTAATGAATACGATTTTGTGCCAGAGTCCTTCGATAGGGACAAGACAATTGCAC
TGATCATGAACTCCTCTGGATCTACTGGTCTGCCTAAA
