>Addgene plasmid #48748 | pGL3 basic Mut E2 | depositor partial sequence | sequence record 101484 | mPer2 promoter region (bases -112 to +98 with mutated E-box2)
AGCGTAGCTCTCAGGTTCCGCCCCGCCAGTATGCAAATGAGGTGGCACTCCGACCAATGGCGCGCGCAGG
GGCGGGCTCAGCGCGCGCGGTGCTAGTTTCCACTATGTGACAGCGGAGGGCGACGCGGCGGCAGCGGCGC
TACTGGGACTAGCGGCTCCGGGCGGCTGCGGCGCACGCCGAGCGCACCAAGTGACGGGCCGAGCAAGGG
